>Addgene plasmid #81774 | pDONR223_ATPIF1_WT | addgene full sequence | sequence record 168893 | Addgene NGS Result
CTTTCCTGCGTTATCCCCTGATTCTGTGGATAACCGTATTACCGCCTTTGAGTGAGCTGATACCGCTCGC
CGCAGCCGAACGACCGAGCGCAGCGAGTCAGTGAGCGAGGAAGCGGAAGAGCGCCCAATACGCAAACCGC
CTCTCCCCGCGCGTTGGCCGATTCATTAATGCAGCTGGCACGACAGGTTTCCCGACTGGAAAGCGGGCAG
TGAGCGCAACGCAATTAATACGCGTACCGCTAGCCAGGAAGAGTTTGTAGAAACGCAAAAAGGCCATCCG
TCAGGATGGCCTTCTGCTTAGTTTGATGCCTGGCAGTTTATGGCGGGCGTCCTGCCCGCCACCCTCCGGG
CCGTTGCTTCACAACGTTCAAATCCGCTCCCGGCGGATTTGTCCTACTCAGGAGAGCGTTCACCGACAAA
CAACAGATAAAACGAAAGGCCCAGTCTTCCGACTGAGCCTTTCGTTTTATTTGATGCCTGGCAGTTCCCT
ACTCTCGCGTTAACGCTAGCATGGATGTTTTCCCAGTCACGACGTTGTAAAACGACGGCCAGTCTTAAGC
TCGGGCCCCAAATAATGATTTTATTTTGACTGATAGTGACCTGTTCGTTGCAACAAATTGATGAGCAATG
CTTTTTTATAATGCCAACTTTGTACAAAAAAGTTGGCACCATGGCAGTGACGGCGTTGGCGGCGCGGACG
TGGCTTGGCGTGTGGGGCGTGAGGACCATGCAAGCCCGAGGCTTCGGCTCGGATCAGTCCGAGAATGTCG
ACCGGGGCGCGGGCTCCATCCGGGAAGCCGGTGGGGCCTTCGGAAAGAGAGAGCAGGCTGAAGAGGAACG
ATATTTCCGAGCACAGAGTAGAGAACAACTGGCAGCTTTGAAAAAACACCATGAAGAAGAAATCGTTCAT
CATAAGAAGGAGATTGAGCGTCTGCAGAAAGAAATTGAGCGCCATAAGCAGAAGATCAAAATGCTAAAAC
ATGATGATTGATTGCCAACTTTCTTGTACAAAGTTGTCATTATAAGAAAGCATTGCTTATCAATTTGTTG
CAACGAACAGGTCACTATCAGTCAAAATAAAATCATTATTTGCCATCCAGCTGATATCCCCTATAGTGAG
TCGTATTACATGGTCATAGCTGTTTCCTGGCAGCTCTGGCCCGTGTCTCAAAATCTCTGATGTTACATTG
CACAAGATAAAAATATATCATCATGCCTCCTCTAGACCAGCCAGGACAGAAATGCCTCGACTTCGCTGCT
ACCCAAGGTTGCCGGGTGACGCACACCGTGGAAACGGATGAAGGCACGAACCCAGTGGACATAAGCCTGT
TCGGTTCGTAAGCTGTAATGCAAGTAGCGTATGCGCTCACGCAACTGGTCCAGAACCTTGACCGAACGCA
GCGGTGGTAACGGCGCAGTGGCGGTTTTCATGGCTTGTTATGACTGTTTTTTTGGGGTACAGTCTATGCC
TCGGGCATCCAAGCAGCAAGCGCGTTACGCCGTGGGTCGATGTTTGATGTTATGGAGCAGCAACGATGTT
ACGCAGCAGGGCAGTCGCCCTAAAACAAAGTTAAACATTATGAGGGAAGCGGTGATCGCCGAAGTATCGA
CTCAACTATCAGAGGTAGTTGGCGTCATCGAGCGCCATCTCGAACCGACGTTGCTGGCCGTACATTTGTA
CGGCTCCGCAGTGGATGGCGGCCTGAAGCCACACAGTGATATTGATTTGCTGGTTACGGTGACCGTAAGG
CTTGATGAAACAACGCGGCGAGCTTTGATCAACGACCTTTTGGAAACTTCGGCTTCCCCTGGAGAGAGCG
AGATTCTCCGCGCTGTAGAAGTCACCATTGTTGTGCACGACGACATCATTCCGTGGCGTTATCCAGCTAA
GCGCGAACTGCAATTTGGAGAATGGCAGCGCAATGACATTCTTGCAGGTATCTTCGAGCCAGCCACGATC
GACATTGATCTGGCTATCTTGCTGACAAAAGCAAGAGAACATAGCGTTGCCTTGGTAGGTCCAGCGGCGG
AGGAACTCTTTGATCCGGTTCCTGAACAGGATCTATTTGAGGCGCTAAATGAAACCTTAACGCTATGGAA
CTCGCCGCCCGACTGGGCTGGCGATGAGCGAAATGTAGTGCTTACGTTGTCCCGCATTTGGTACAGCGCA
GTAACCGGCAAAATCGCGCCGAAGGATGTCGCTGCCGACTGGGCAATGGAGCGCCTGCCGGCCCAGTATC
AGCCCGTCATACTTGAAGCTAGACAGGCTTATCTTGGACAAGAAGAAGATCGCTTGGCCTCGCGCGCAGA
TCAGTTGGAAGAATTTGTCCACTACGTGAAAGGCGAGATCACCAAGGTAGTCGGCAAATAACCCTCGAGC
CACCCATGACCAAAATCCCTTAACGTGAGTTACGCGTCGTTCCACTGAGCGTCAGACCCCGTAGAAAAGA
TCAAAGGATCTTCTTGAGATCCTTTTTTTCTGCGCGTAATCTGCTGCTTGCAAACAAAAAAACCACCGCT
ACCAGCGGTGGTTTGTTTGCCGGATCAAGAGCTACCAACTCTTTTTCCGAAGGTAACTGGCTTCAGCAGA
GCGCAGATACCAAATACTGTTCTTCTAGTGTAGCCGTAGTTAGGCCACCACTTCAAGAACTCTGTAGCAC
CGCCTACATACCTCGCTCTGCTAATCCTGTTACCAGTGGCTGCTGCCAGTGGCGATAAGTCGTGTCTTAC
CGGGTTGGACTCAAGACGATAGTTACCGGATAAGGCGCAGCGGTCGGGCTGAACGGGGGGTTCGTGCACA
CAGCCCAGCTTGGAGCGAACGACCTACACCGAACTGAGATACCTACAGCGTGAGCTATGAGAAAGCGCCA
CGCTTCCCGAAGGGAGAAAGGCGGACAGGTATCCGGTAAGCGGCAGGGTCGGAACAGGAGAGCGCACGAG
GGAGCTTCCAGGGGGAAACGCCTGGTATCTTTATAGTCCTGTCGGGTTTCGCCACCTCTGACTTGAGCGT
CGATTTTTGTGATGCTCGTCAGGGGGGCGGAGCCTATGGAAAAACGCCAGCAACGCGGCCTTTTTACGGT
TCCTGGCCTTTTGCTGGCCTTTTGCTCACATGTT
Features (pLannotate 1.2.2; 12 found; start..end, strand, type, name):
    121..213     +  CDS            lacI (fragment): lac repressor; lacI; The lac repressor binds to the lac operator to inhibit transcription in E. coli. This inhibition can be relieved by adding lactose or isopropyl-β-D-thiogalactopyranoside (IPTG).
    268..295     -  terminator     rrnB T2 terminator: transcription terminator T2 from the E. coli rrnB gene
    427..470     +  terminator     rrnB T1 terminator: Escherichia coli rrnB; transcription terminator T1 from the E. coli rrnB gene
    517..553     -  CDS            lacZα (fragment): LacZα fragment of β-galactosidase; lacZ fragment
    570..665     +  protein_bind   attL3: mutant version of attL; recombination site for the Gateway® LR reaction LR Clonase™
    671..988     +  CDS            ATP5IF1: ATIF1_HUMAN - Also known as ATPI, ATPIF1. Experimental evidence at protein level: Swiss-Prot protein existence level 1. Endogenous F(1)F(o)-ATPase inhibitor limiting ATP depletion when the mitochondrial membrane potential falls below a threshold and the F(1)F(o)-ATP synthase starts hydrolyzing ATP to pump protons out of the mitochondrial matrix. Required to avoid the consumption of cellular ATP when the F(1)F(o)-ATP synthase enzyme acts as an ATP hydrolase. Indirectly acts as a regulator of heme synthesis in erythroid tissues: regulates heme synthesis by modulating the mitochondrial pH and red
    999..1092    -  protein_bind   attL2 (fragment): mutant version of attL; recombination site for the Gateway® LR reaction LR Clonase™
   1110..1128    -  promoter       T7 promoter: promoter for bacteriophage T7 RNA polymerase
   1318..1341    +  promoter       Pc promoter (fragment): intI1 (promoter lies within the coding sequence); class 1 integron promoter
   1517..1573    +  CDS            GmR (fragment): gentamycin acetyltransferase; aacC1; confers resistance to gentamycin
   1580..2371    +  CDS            SmR: aminoglycoside adenylyltransferase (Murphy, 1985); aadA; confers resistance to spectinomycin and streptomycin
   2464..3052    +  rep_origin     ori: high-copy-number ColE1/pMB1/pBR322/pUC origin of replication
