[The description below was written by a language model from this plasmid's Addgene catalogue record and pLannotate feature annotations shown in this document.]
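Description:
pDONR223_ATPIF1_WT is a Gateway entry clone built on the Invitrogen pDONR223 backbone, carrying the wild-type human ATPIF1 open reading frame (current gene symbol ATP5IF1; reference transcript NM_016311.4). It belongs to the Target Accelerator Plasmid Collection, which was assembled for systematic functional testing of cancer-associated alleles, with wild-type clones such as this one presumably serving as reference counterparts to variant alleles. The full sequenced plasmid is about 3.1 kb. It replicates in E. coli from a high-copy ColE1/pUC-type origin and is selected with spectinomycin through the aadA (SmR) aminoglycoside adenylyltransferase gene. Short annotated fragments of an integron Pc promoter and a gentamicin resistance gene lie just upstream of this marker and appear to be remnants of its source cassette.

The roughly 320 bp ATP5IF1 coding sequence encodes the endogenous mitochondrial F1Fo-ATPase inhibitor, which limits ATP hydrolysis by the synthase when membrane potential falls. It sits between two attL recombination sites. The automated annotation labels these attL3 and a partial attL2, and they are the sites used by LR Clonase to move the ORF into attR-containing destination vectors. The clone is in the "closed" configuration, with a stop codon immediately after the insert, so it yields native or N-terminally tagged protein but cannot be read through into C-terminal fusions. The record lists no promoter for the insert, so expression depends on the destination vector. rrnB T1 and T2 terminators upstream of the cassette insulate it from read-through transcription, and a T7 promoter lies downstream facing back toward the insert. Small lacI and lacZα fragments are backbone remnants, and M13 primer sites flank the cassette for sequence verification.
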