Addgene plasmid #81774: pDONR223_ATPIF1_WT
Purpose: Gateway Donor vector containing ATPIF1 ,part of the Target Accelerator Plasmid Collection.
Depositing lab: Jesse Boehm & William Hahn & David Root. Depositing organization: Broad Institute. Publication: Systematic Functional Interrogation of Rare Cancer Variants Identifies Oncogenic Alleles. Kim E, Ilic N, Shrestha Y, Zou L, Kamburov A, Zhu C, Yang X, Lubonja R, Tran N, Nguyen C, Lawrence MS, Piccioni F, Bagul M, Doench JG, Chouinard CR, Wu X, Hogstrom L, Natoli T, Tamayo P, Horn H, Corsello SM, Lage K, Root DE, Subramanian A, Golub TR, Getz G, Boehm JS, Hahn WC. Cancer Discov. 2016 Jul;6(7):714-26. doi: 10.1158/2159-8290.CD-16-0160. Epub 2016 May 4. PubMed 27147599.
Backbone
  Vector backbone: pDONR223
  Backbone manufacturer: Invitrogen
  Backbone size w/o insert (bp): 2790
  Vector type: Gateway Entry vector
Growth in bacteria
  Bacterial resistance: Spectinomycin, 50 μg/mL
  Growth temperature: 37°C
  Growth strain: DH5alpha
  Copy number: High Copy
Gene/Insert
  Gene/Insert name: ATPIF1 (alt name: NM_016311.4)
  Species: H. sapiens (human)
  Mutation: WT
  Entrez Gene: ATP5IF1 (a.k.a. ATPI, ATPIF1, ATPIP, IP)
  Promoter: None
  Cloning method: Gateway Cloning
  Sequencing primers: 5′ M13pUC-fwd; 3′ M13-Rev
Terms and licenses: Academic/Nonprofit Terms; Industry Terms: Not Available to Industry
Depositor comments: Closed state: stop codon immediately follows insert
How to cite: pDONR223_ATPIF1_WT was a gift from Jesse Boehm & William Hahn & David Root (Addgene plasmid # 81774 ; http://n2t.net/addgene:81774 ; RRID:Addgene_81774)
