>Addgene plasmid #81774 | pDONR223_ATPIF1_WT | depositor partial sequence | sequence record 155093 | Insert sequence
ATGGCAGTGACGGCGTTGGCGGCGCGGACGTGGCTTGGCGTGTGGGGCGTGAGGACCATGCAAGCCCGAG
GCTTCGGCTCGGATCAGTCCGAGAATGTCGACCGGGGCGCGGGCTCCATCCGGGAAGCCGGTGGGGCCTT
CGGAAAGAGAGAGCAGGCTGAAGAGGAACGATATTTCCGAGCACAGAGTAGAGAACAACTGGCAGCTTTG
AAAAAACACCATGAAGAAGAAATCGTTCATCATAAGAAGGAGATTGAGCGTCTGCAGAAAGAAATTGAGC
GCCATAAGCAGAAGATCAAAATGCTAAAACATGATGAT
