>Addgene plasmid #81774 | pDONR223_ATPIF1_WT | addgene partial sequence | sequence record 160412 | M13-F20 5'-TGTAAAACGACGGCCAGT-3'
TTCGTTGCAACAAATTGATGAGCAATGCTTTTTTATAATGCCAACTTTGTACAAAAAAGTTGGCACCATG
GCAGTGACGGCGTTGGCGGCGCGGACGTGGCTTGGCGTGTGGGGCGTGAGGACCATGCAAGCCCGAGGCT
TCGGCTCGGATCAGTCCGAGAATGTCGACCGGGGCGCGGGCTCCATCCGGGAAGCCGGTGGGGCCTTCGG
AAAGAGAGAGCAGGCTGAAGAGGAACGATATTTCCGAGCACAGAGTA
